>Addgene plasmid #73149 | pDisplay sHRPa-KDEL | depositor full sequence | sequence record 134530 | Full plasmid sequence
GCGCGCGTTGACATTGATTATTGACTAGTTATTAATAGTAATCAATTACGGGGTCATTAGTTCATAGCCC
ATATATGGAGTTCCGCGTTACATAACTTACGGTAAATGGCCCGCCTGGCTGACCGCCCAACGACCCCCGC
CCATTGACGTCAATAATGACGTATGTTCCCATAGTAACGCCAATAGGGACTTTCCATTGACGTCAATGGG
TGGACTATTTACGGTAAACTGCCCACTTGGCAGTACATCAAGTGTATCATATGCCAAGTACGCCCCCTAT
TGACGTCAATGACGGTAAATGGCCCGCCTGGCATTATGCCCAGTACATGACCTTATGGGACTTTCCTACT
TGGCAGTACATCTACGTATTAGTCATCGCTATTACCATGGTGATGCGGTTTTGGCAGTACATCAATGGGC
GTGGATAGCGGTTTGACTCACGGGGATTTCCAAGTCTCCACCCCATTGACGTCAATGGGAGTTTGTTTTG
GCACCAAAATCAACGGGACTTTCCAAAATGTCGTAACAACTCCGCCCCATTGACGCAAATGGGCGGTAGG
CGTGTACGGTGGGAGGTCTATATAAGCAGAGCTCTCTGGCTAACTAGAGAACCCACTGCTTACTGGCTTA
TCGAAATTAATACGACTCACTATAGGGAGACCCAAGCTTGGTACCGAGCTCGGATCCACTAGTAACGGCC
GCCAGTGTGCTGGAATTCGGCTTGGGGATATCCACCATGGAGACAGACACACTCCTGCTATGGGTACTGC
TGCTCTGGGTTCCAGGTTCCACTGGTGACGGGGCCCAGCCGGCCAGATCTGATTATAAGGACGATGATGA
CAAACAGCTTACTCCAACTTTCTACGATAACTCTTGTCCTAACGTGAGCAACATCGTGCGAGATATTATC
GTGAACGAGTTGCGGTCTGATCCGAGGATAGCCGCTTCAATTTTGCGGCTGCATTTCCACGATTGTTTTG
TAAACGGCTGTGATGCTTCCATCCTCCTCGACAATACCACCTCTTTCAGGACTGAAAAGGATGCCTTCGG
TAACGCGAATAGTGCTAGAGGGTTTTCCGTGATCGATAGAATGAAAGCCGCTGTGGAGAGCGCCTGCCCC
GGGACAGTTAGTTGTGCAGACCTTCTGACCATAGCGGCCCAGCAATCCGTGACGCTGGCCGGTGGCCCCA
GCTGGAGGGTCCCCCTGGGAAGGAGGGACTCTCTGCAGGCTTTTCTGGACTTGGCAAACGCAAACCTGCC
TGCTCCCTTCTTCACTCTTCCCCAGCTGAAGGATTCCTTCAGGAATGTCGGCCTGAACCGAAGTAGTGAT
TTGGTGGCTCTGTCCGGAGGCCACACATTCGGCAAGAGTCAGTGCAGGTTCATCATGGACAGACTGTATA
ACTTTTCCAACACCGGCTTGCCTGACCCTACCCTGAACACAACATACTTGCAGACTCTCAGAGGACTGTG
TCCGCTCAATGGCGGCAGCGGCAAGGACGAGCTGTAATAATGTGGCGCGCCAGTCGACGAACAAAAACTC
ATCTCAGAAGAGGATCTGAATGCTGTGGGCCAGGACACGCAGGAGGTCATCGTGGTGCCACACTCCTTGC
CCTTTAAGGTGGTGGTGATCTCAGCCATCCTGGCCCTGGTGGTGCTCACCATCATCTCCCTTATCATCCT
CATCATGCTTTGGCAGAAGAAGCCACGTTAGGCGGCCGCTCGAGATCAGCCTCGACTGTGCCTTCTAGTT
GCCAGCCATCTGTTGTTTGCCCCTCCCCCGTGCCTTCCTTGACCCTGGAAGGTGCCACTCCCACTGTCCT
TTCCTAATAAAATGAGGAAATTGCATCGCATTGTCTGAGTAGGTGTCATTCTATTCTGGGGGGTGGGGTG
GGGCAGGACAGCAAGGGGGAGGATTGGGAAGACAATAGCAGGCATGCTGGGGATGCGGTGGGCTCTATGG
CTTCTGAGGCGGAAAGAACCAGTGGCGGTAATACGGTTATCCACAGAATCGGGGGATAACGCAGGAAAGA
ACATGTGAGCAAAAGGCCAGCAAAAGGCCAGGAACCGTAAAAAGGCCGCGTTGCTGGCGTTTTTCCATAG
GCTCCGCCCCCCTGACGAGCATCACAAAAATCGACGCTCAAGTCAGAGGTGGCGAAACCCGACAGGACTA
TAAAGATACCAGGCGTTTCCCCCTGGAAGCTCCCTCGTGCGCTCTCCTGTTCCGACCCTGCCGCTTACCG
GATACCTGTCCGCCTTTCTCCCTTCGGGAAGCGTGGCGCTTTCTCATAGCTCACGCTGTAGGTATCTCAG
TTCGGTGTAGGTCGTTCGCTCCAAGCTGGGCTGTGTGCACGAACCCCCCGTTCAGCCCGACCGCTGCGCC
TTATCCGGTAACTATCGTCTTGAGTCCAACCCGGTAAGACACGACTTATCGCCACTGGCAGCAGCCACTG
GTAACAGGATTAGCAGAGCGAGGTATGTAGGCGGTGCTACAGAGTTCTTGAAGTGGTGGCCTAACTACGG
CTACACTAGAAGGACAGTATTTGGTATCTGCGCTCTGCTGAAGCCAGTTACCTTCGGAAAAAGAGTTGGT
AGCTCTTGATCCGGCAAACAAACCACCGCTGGTAGCGGTGGTTTTTTTGTTTGCAAGCAGCAGATTACGC
GCAGAAAAAAAGGATCTCAAGAAGATCCTTTGATCTTTTCTACGGGGTCTGACGCTCAGTGGAACGAAAA
CTCACGTTAAGGGATTTTGGTCATGAGATTATCAAAAAGGATCTTCACCTAGATCCTTTTAAATTAAAAA
TGAAGTTTTAAATCAATCTAAAGTATATATGAGTAACCTGAGGCTATGGCAGGGCCTGCCGCCCCGACGT
TGGCTGCGAGCCCTGGGCCTTCACCCGAACTTGGGGGGTGGGGTGGGGAAAAGGAAGAAACGCGGGCGTA
TTGGCCCCAATGGGGTCTCGGTGGGGTATCGACAGAGTGCCAGCCCTGGGACCGAACCCCGCGTTTATGA
ACAAACGACCCAACACCGTGCGTTTTATTCTGTCTTTTTATTGCCGTCATAGCGCGGGTTCCTTCCGGTA
TTGTCTCCTTCCGTGTTTCAGTTAGCCTCCCCCTAGGGTGGGCGAAGAACTCCAGCATGAGATCCCCGCG
CTGGAGGATCATCCAGCCGGCGTCCCGGAAAACGATTCCGAAGCCCAACCTTTCATAGAAGGCGGCGGTG
GAATCGAAATCTCGTGATGGCAGGTTGGGCGTCGCTTGGTCGGTCATTTCGAACCCCAGAGTCCCGCTCA
GAAGAACTCGTCAAGAAGGCGATAGAAGGCGATGCGCTGCGAATCGGGAGCGGCGATACCGTAAAGCACG
AGGAAGCGGTCAGCCCATTCGCCGCCAAGCTCTTCAGCAATATCACGGGTAGCCAACGCTATGTCCTGAT
AGCGGTCCGCCACACCCAGCCGGCCACAGTCGATGAATCCAGAAAAGCGGCCATTTTCCACCATGATATT
CGGCAAGCAGGCATCGCCATGGGTCACGACGAGATCCTCGCCGTCGGGCATGCTCGCCTTGAGCCTGGCG
AACAGTTCGGCTGGCGCGAGCCCCTGATGCTCTTGATCATCCTGATCGACAAGACCGGCTTCCATCCGAG
TACGTGCTCGCTCGATGCGATGTTTCGCTTGGTGGTCGAATGGGCAGGTAGCCGGATCAAGCGTATGCAG
CCGCCGCATTGCATCAGCCATGATGGATACTTTCTCGGCAGGAGCAAGGTGAGATGACAGGAGATCCTGC
CCCGGCACTTCGCCCAATAGCAGCCAGTCCCTTCCCGCTTCAGTGACAACGTCGAGCACAGCTGCGCAAG
GAACGCCCGTCGTGGCCAGCCACGATAGCCGCGCTGCCTCGTCTTGCAGTTCATTCAGGGCACCGGACAG
GTCGGTCTTGACAAAAAGAACCGGGCGCCCCTGCGCTGACAGCCGGAACACGGCGGCATCAGAGCAGCCG
ATTGTCTGTTGTGCCCAGTCATAGCCGAATAGCCTCTCCACCCAAGCGGCCGGAGAACCTGCGTGCAATC
CATCTTGTTCAATCATGCGAAACGATCCTCATCCTGTCTCTTGATCGATCTTTGCAAAAGCCTAGGCCTC
CAAAAAAGCCTCCTCACTACTTCTGGAATAGCTCAGAGGCCGAGGAGGCGGCCTCGGCCTCTGCATAAAT
AAAAAAAATTAGTCAGCCATGGGGCGGAGAATGGGCGGAACTGGGCGGAGTTAGGGGCGGGATGGGCGGA
GTTAGGGGCGGGACTATGGTTGCTGACTAATTGAGATGCATGCTTTGCATACTTCTGCCTGCTGGGGAGC
CTGGGGACTTTCCACACCTGGTTGCTGACTAATTGAGATGCATGCTTTGCATACTTCTGCCTGCTGGGGA
GCCTGGGGACTTTCCACACCCTAACTGACACACATTCCACAGCTGGTTCTTTCCGCCTCAGGACTCTTCC
TTTTTCAATAAATCAATCTAAAGTATATATGAGTAAACTTGGTCTGACAGTTACCAATGCTTAATCAGTG
AGGCACCTATCTCAGCGATCTGTCTATTTCGTTCATCCATAGTTGCCTGACTCCCCGTCGTGTAGATAAC
TACGATACGGGAGGGCTTACCATCTGGCCCCAGTGCTGCAATGATACCGCGAGACCCACGCTCACCGGCT
CCAGATTTATCAGCAATAAACCAGCCAGCCGGAAGGGCCGAGCGCAGAAGTGGTCCTGCAACTTTATCCG
CCTCCATCCAGTCTATTAATTGTTGCCGGGAAGCTAGAGTAAGTAGTTCGCCAGTTAATAGTTTGCGCAA
CGTTGTTGCCATTGCTACAGGCATCGTGGTGTCACGCTCGTCGTTTGGTATGGCTTCATTCAGCTCCGGT
TCCCAACGATCAAGGCGAGTTACATGATCCCCCATGTTGTGCAAAAAAGCGGTTAGCTCCTTCGGTCCTC
CGATCGTTGTCAGAAGTAAGTTGGCCGCAGTGTTATCACTCATGGTTATGGCAGCACTGCATAATTCTCT
TACTGTCATGCCATCCGTAAGATGCTTTTCTGTGACTGGTGAGTACTCAACCAAGTCATTCTGAGAATAG
TGTATGCGGCGACCGAGTTGCTCTTGCCCGGCGTCAATACGGGATAATACCGCGCCACATAGCAGAACTT
TAAAAGTGCTCATCATTGGAAAACGTTCTTCGGGGCGAAAACTCTCAAGGATCTTACCGCTGTTGAGATC
CAGTTCGATGTAACCCACTCGTGCACCCAACTGATCTTCAGCATCTTTTACTTTCACCAGCGTTTCTGGG
TGAGCAAAAACAGGAAGGCAAAATGCCGCAAAAAAGGGAATAAGGGCGACACGGAAATGTTGAATACTCA
TACTCTTCCTTTTTCAATATTATTGAAGCATTTATCAGGGTTATTGTCTCATGAGCGGATACATATTTGA
ATGTATTTAGAAAAATAAACAAATAGGGGTTCCGCGCACATTTCCCCGAAAAGTGCCACCTG
[124 nt withheld, positions 5523-5646]
C
[91 nt withheld, positions 5648-5738]
A
[49 nt withheld, positions 5740-5788]
CCTTTGACGTTGGAGTCCACGTTCTTT
[37 nt withheld, positions 5816-5852]
ACCCTATCTCGGTCTATTCTTTTGATTTATAAGGGATTTTGCCGATTTCGGCCTATTGGTTAAAAAATGA
GCTGATTTAACAAAAATTTAACGCGAATTTTAACAAAATATTAACGCTTACAATTTAC
Features (pLannotate 1.2.2; 19 found; start..end, strand, type, name):
     10..389     +  enhancer       CMV enhancer: human cytomegalovirus immediate early enhancer
    390..593     +  promoter       CMV promoter: human cytomegalovirus (CMV) immediate early promoter
    589..622     +  LTR            5' LTR (truncated) (fragment): truncated 5' long terminal repeat (LTR) from HIV-1
    638..656     +  promoter       T7 promoter: promoter for bacteriophage T7 RNA polymerase
    737..799     +  sig_peptide    Igκ leader: leader sequence from mouse immunoglobulin κ light chain
    839..1483    +  CDS            PRXC1A (fragment): PER1A_ARMRU - Also known as HPRC1. Experimental evidence at protein level: Swiss-Prot protein existence level 1. Removal of H(2)O(2), oxidation of toxic reductants, biosynthesis and degradation of lignin, suberization, auxin catabolism, response to environmental stresses such as wounding, pathogen attack and oxidative stress. These functions might be dependent on each isozyme/isoform in each plant tissue. From Armoracia rusticana (Horseradish) (Armoracia laphatifolia).
   1562..1708    +  CDS            PDGFRβ TM domain: transmembrane domain from platelet derived growth factor receptor beta
   1736..1960    +  polyA_signal   bGH poly(A) signal: bovine growth hormone polyadenylation signal
   1964..1982    +  promoter       SV40 promoter (fragment): SV40 enhancer and early promoter
   2092..2680    -  rep_origin     ori: high-copy-number ColE1/pMB1/pBR322/pUC origin of replication
   2902..2918    +  polyA_signal   bGH poly(A) signal (fragment): bovine growth hormone polyadenylation signal
   3009..3056    -  polyA_signal   HSV TK poly(A) signal: herpes simplex virus thymidine kinase polyadenylation signal (Cole and Stacy, 1985)
   3115..3267    -  CDS            ble (fragment): BLE_KLEPN - Experimental evidence at protein level: Swiss-Prot protein existence level 1. Binding protein with a strong affinity to the bleomycin family of antibiotics. Binds to CL990; an antimitotic-antibiotic compound. From Klebsiella pneumoniae.
   3288..4076    -  CDS            NeoR/KanR: aminoglycoside phosphotransferase confers resistance to neomycin, kanamycin, and G418 (Geneticin®)
   4111..4471    -  promoter       SV40 promoter: SV40 enhancer and early promoter
   4473..4490    -  promoter       AmpR promoter (fragment): bla
   4531..5391    -  CDS            AmpR: β-lactamase; bla; confers resistance to ampicillin, carbenicillin, and related antibiotics
   5392..5496    -  promoter       AmpR promoter: bla
   5523..5951    +  rep_origin     f1 ori (sequence partly withheld): f1 bacteriophage origin of replication; arrow indicates direction of (+) strand synthesis
