[The description below was written by a language model from this plasmid's Addgene catalogue record and pLannotate feature annotations shown in this document.]
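Description:
pDisplay sHRPa-KDEL is a mammalian expression plasmid of about 6 kb, built on the pDisplay backbone, that produces the large fragment of split horseradish peroxidase in the lumen of the endoplasmic reticulum. It is propagated in E. coli as a high-copy plasmid through a ColE1/pUC-type origin with ampicillin selection (AmpR, β-lactamase). An f1 origin is also present. The feature table shows an SV40 promoter-driven NeoR/KanR cassette with an HSV TK polyadenylation signal, which would permit G418 selection in mammalian cells.

Expression is driven by the CMV immediate early enhancer and promoter and terminated by the bGH poly(A) signal. A T7 promoter upstream of the coding region serves as a sequencing primer site. The synthetic 771 bp insert sits between BglII and AscI. The reading frame begins with the mouse Igκ light-chain leader, which directs the protein into the secretory pathway. It is followed by an N-terminal FLAG epitope, sHRPa, a three-residue linker, a KDEL ER-retention motif and a stop codon. sHRPa comprises residues 1–213 of HRP carrying four substitutions (T21I, P78S, R93G, N175S). The annotation still detects the PDGFRβ transmembrane domain of pDisplay downstream of the insert. Because the insert ends in a stop codon, this domain should not be translated, so the product is a soluble, ER-retained protein rather than a surface-displayed one.

The construct belongs to a split HRP system developed for detecting intercellular protein–protein interactions and visualising synapses. In such a system, peroxidase activity depends on the large fragment reconstituting with its complementary small fragment. The record does not detail the intended experiment, but this ER-targeted version would suit testing reconstitution when co-expressed with the partner fragment.
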