Addgene plasmid #73149: pDisplay sHRPa-KDEL
Purpose: Large fragment of split HRP targeted for expression in the lumen of the endoplasmic reticulum (ER). CMV promoter.
Depositing lab: Alice Ting. Depositing organization: Massachusetts Institute of Technology. Publication: A split horseradish peroxidase for the detection of intercellular protein-protein interactions and sensitive visualization of synapses. Martell JD, Yamagata M, Deerinck TJ, Phan S, Kwa CG, Ellisman MH, Sanes JR, Ting AY. Nat Biotechnol. 2016 May 30. doi: 10.1038/nbt.3563. PubMed 27240195.
Backbone
  Vector backbone: pDisplay
  Backbone size w/o insert (bp): 5208
  Total vector size (bp): 5979
  Vector type: Mammalian Expression
Growth in bacteria
  Bacterial resistance: Ampicillin, 100 μg/mL
  Growth temperature: 37°C
  Growth strain: DH5alpha
  Copy number: High Copy
Gene/Insert
  Gene/Insert name: sHRPa-KDEL
  Species: Synthetic
  Insert size (bp): 771
  Promoter: CMV
  Tag / fusion protein: FLAG tag (N terminal on insert)
  Cloning method: Restriction Enzyme; 5′ cloning site BglII (not destroyed); 3′ cloning site AscI (not destroyed)
  Sequencing primers: 5′ T7
Terms and licenses: Academic/Nonprofit Terms; Industry Terms: Not Available to Industry
Depositor comments: sHRPa is the large split HRP fragment. It consists of amino acids 1-213 of horseradish peroxidase (HRP) with the following 4 mutations: T21I, P78S, R93G, N175S. The insert contains the following features: EcoRI-Ig k-chain ss-BglII-FLAG tag-sHRPa-3aa linker-KDEL-Stop-AscI Ig k-chain signal sequence: METDTLLLWVLLLWVPGSTGD 3 aa linker: GSG FLAG tag: DYKDDDDK
How to cite: pDisplay sHRPa-KDEL was a gift from Alice Ting (Addgene plasmid # 73149 ; http://n2t.net/addgene:73149 ; RRID:Addgene_73149)
