>Addgene plasmid #73149 | pDisplay sHRPa-KDEL | depositor partial sequence | sequence record 134531 | Coding region
ATGGAGACAGACACACTCCTGCTATGGGTACTGCTGCTCTGGGTTCCAGGTTCCACTGGTGACGGGGCCC
AGCCGGCCAGATCTGATTATAAGGACGATGATGACAAACAGCTTACTCCAACTTTCTACGATAACTCTTG
TCCTAACGTGAGCAACATCGTGCGAGATATTATCGTGAACGAGTTGCGGTCTGATCCGAGGATAGCCGCT
TCAATTTTGCGGCTGCATTTCCACGATTGTTTTGTAAACGGCTGTGATGCTTCCATCCTCCTCGACAATA
CCACCTCTTTCAGGACTGAAAAGGATGCCTTCGGTAACGCGAATAGTGCTAGAGGGTTTTCCGTGATCGA
TAGAATGAAAGCCGCTGTGGAGAGCGCCTGCCCCGGGACAGTTAGTTGTGCAGACCTTCTGACCATAGCG
GCCCAGCAATCCGTGACGCTGGCCGGTGGCCCCAGCTGGAGGGTCCCCCTGGGAAGGAGGGACTCTCTGC
AGGCTTTTCTGGACTTGGCAAACGCAAACCTGCCTGCTCCCTTCTTCACTCTTCCCCAGCTGAAGGATTC
CTTCAGGAATGTCGGCCTGAACCGAAGTAGTGATTTGGTGGCTCTGTCCGGAGGCCACACATTCGGCAAG
AGTCAGTGCAGGTTCATCATGGACAGACTGTATAACTTTTCCAACACCGGCTTGCCTGACCCTACCCTGA
ACACAACATACTTGCAGACTCTCAGAGGACTGTGTCCGCTCAATGGCGGCAGCGGCAAGGACGAGCTGTA
A
