>Addgene plasmid #73149 | pDisplay sHRPa-KDEL | addgene partial sequence | sequence record 150048 | CMV-F 5'-CGCAAATGGGCGGTAGGCGTG-3'
CTAGAGAACCCACTGCTTACTGGCTTATCGAAATTAATACGACTCACTATAGGGAGACCCAAGCTTGGTA
CCGAGCTCGGATCCACTAGTAACGGCCGCCAGTGTGCTGGAATTCGGCTTGGGGATATCCACCATGGAGA
CAGACACACTCCTGCTATGGGTACTGCTGCTCTGGGTTCCAGGTTCCACTGGTGACGGGGCCCAGCCGGC
CAGATCTGATTATAAGGACGATGATGACAAACAGCTTACTCCAACTTTCTACGATAACTCTTGTCCTAAC
GTGAGCAACATCGTGCGAGATATTATCGTGAACGAGTTGCGGTCTGATCCGAGGATAGCCGCTTCAATTT
TGCGGCTGCATTTCCACGATTGTTTTGTAAACGGCTGTGATGCTTCCATCCTCCTCGACAATACCACCTC
TTTCAGGACTGAAAAGGATGCCTTCGGTAACGCGAATAGTGCTAGAGGGTTTTCCGTGATCGATAGAATG
AAAGCCGCTGTGGAGAGCGCCTGCCCCGGGACAGTTAGTTGTGCAGACCTTCTGACCATAGCGGCCCAGC
AATCCGTGACGCTGGCCGGTGGCCCCAGCTGGAGGGTCCCCCTGGGAAGGAGGGACTCTCTGCAGGCTTT
TCTGGACTTGGCAAACGCAAACCTGCCTGCTCCCTTCTTCACTCTTCCCCAGCTGAAGGATTCCTTCAGG
AATGTCGGCCTGAACCGAAGTAGTGATTTGGTGGCTCTGTCCGGAGGCCACACATTCGGCAAGAGTCAGT
GCAGGTTCATCATGGACAGACTGTATAACTTTTCCAACACCGGCTTGCCTGACCCTAC
