>Addgene plasmid #73149 | pDisplay sHRPa-KDEL | addgene partial sequence | sequence record 150053 | pBR322ori-F 5'-GGGAAACGCCTGGTATCTTT-3'
CTGACTTGAGCGTCGATTTTTGTGATGCTCGTCAGGGGGGCGGAGCCTATGGAAAAACGCCAGCAACGCG
GCCTTTTTACGGTTCCTGGCCTTTTGCTGGCCTTTTGCTCACATGTTCTTTCCTGCGTTATCCCCCGATT
CTGTGGATAACCGTATTACCGCCACTGGTTCTTTCCGCCTCAGAAGCCATAGAGCCCACCGCATCCCCAG
CATGCCTGCTATTGTCTTCCCAATCCTCCCCCTTGCTGTCCTGCCCCACCCCACCCCCCAGAATAGAATG
ACACCTACTCAGACAATGCGATGCAATTTCCTCATTTTATTAGGAAAGGACAGTGGGAGTGGCACCTTCC
AGGGTCAAGGAAGGCACGGGGGAGGGGCAAACAACAGATGGCTGGCAACTAGAAGGCACAGTCGAGGCTG
ATCTCGAGCGGCCGCCTAACGTGGCTTCTTCTGCCAAAGCATGATGAGGATGATAAGGGAGATGATGGTG
AGCACCACCAGGGCCAGGATGGCTGAGATCACCACCACCTTAAAGGGCAAGGAGTGTGGCACCACGATGA
CCTCCTGCGTGTCCTGGCCCACAGCATTCAGATCCTCTTCTGAGATGAGTTTTTGTTCGTCGACTGGCGC
GCCACATTATTACAGCTCGTCCTTGCCGCTGCCGCCATTGAGCGGACACAGTCCTCTGAGAGTCTGCAAG
TATGTTGTGTTCAGGGTAGGGTCAGGCAAGCCGGTGTTGGAAAAGTTATACAGTCTGTCCATGATGAACC
TGCACTGACTCTTGCCGAATGTGTGGCCTCCGGACAGAGCCACCAAATCACTACTTCGGTTCAGGCCGAC
ATTCCTG
